Addgene plasmid #71419: AEB-Theo27 pUC19
Purpose: This pUC19 vector contains a theophylline binding riboswitch, controlling the translation initiation rate of luciferase gene.
Depositing lab: Howard Salis. Depositing organization: Pennsylvania State University. Publication: Automated physics-based design of synthetic riboswitches from diverse RNA aptamers. Espah Borujeni A, Mishler DM, Wang J, Huso W, Salis HM. Nucleic Acids Res. 2015 Nov 30. pii: gkv1289. 10.1093/nar/gkv1289 PubMed 26621913.
Backbone
  Vector backbone: pUC19
  Backbone manufacturer: Messing lab Plasmid 50005
  Vector type: Synthetic Biology
Growth in bacteria
  Bacterial resistance: Ampicillin, 100 μg/mL
  Growth temperature: 37°C
  Growth strain: DH5alpha
  Copy number: High Copy
Gene/Insert
  Gene/Insert name: Theo27 theophylline riboswitch
  Promoter: ptac
  Cloning method: Restriction Enzyme; 5′ cloning site unknown (unknown if destroyed); 3′ cloning site unknown (unknown if destroyed)
  Sequencing primers: 5′ M13pUC-Fwd; 3′ M13pUC-Rev
Terms and licenses: Academic/Nonprofit Terms; Industry Terms: Not Available to Industry
How to cite: AEB-Theo27 pUC19 was a gift from Howard Salis (Addgene plasmid # 71419 ; http://n2t.net/addgene:71419 ; RRID:Addgene_71419)
