[The description below was written by a language model from this plasmid's Addgene catalogue record.]
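Description:
AEB-Theo27 pUC19 is a synthetic biology plasmid built on the pUC19 cloning backbone for use in Escherichia coli. It is maintained at high copy number, as expected for the pUC-type origin of replication, and is selected with ampicillin. No feature table accompanies the record, so the exact layout of the elements, the insert size and the restriction sites used for cloning are not documented. The listed sequencing primers are the standard M13/pUC forward and reverse primers, which suggests the cassette sits within the pUC19 polylinker region.

The payload is Theo27, a synthetic theophylline-binding riboswitch placed upstream of a luciferase reporter gene, with transcription driven by the tac promoter, a strong hybrid trp/lac bacterial promoter. The riboswitch acts at the level of translation rather than transcription: an RNA aptamer that recognises theophylline is embedded in the 5′ untranslated region of the mRNA, and ligand binding changes the RNA structure around the ribosome binding site, altering the translation initiation rate of the downstream luciferase coding sequence. Luciferase output therefore reports on riboswitch state in response to the small molecule. The record does not specify which luciferase is used, or whether theophylline increases or decreases expression for this variant.

The construct comes from work on automated, physics-based computational design of riboswitches from diverse RNA aptamers, and the name implies it is one of a numbered series of theophylline designs. It is suited to characterising ligand-dependent translational control, to benchmarking riboswitch design models, or as a theophylline-responsive regulatory part in bacterial gene circuits.
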