>Addgene plasmid #71419 | AEB-Theo27 pUC19 | depositor partial sequence | sequence record 128541 | Sequence of Insert (promoter - riboswitch - luciferase CDS - terminator)
GGATCCGAGCTGTTGACAATTAATCATCGGCTCGTATAATGTGTGGGACGCTACTCATCTTTTAGGTGAT
ACCAGCATCGTCTTGATGCCCTTGGCAGCACCAGCTGCTAGGCCGTTCAAGATGGAAGACGCCAAAAACA
TAAAGAAAGGCCCGGCGCCATTCTATCCTCTAGAGGATGGAACCGCTGGAGAGCAACTGCATAAGGCTAT
GAAGAGATACGCCCTGGTTCCTGGAACAATTGCTTTTACAGATGCACATATCGAGGTGAACATCACGTAC
GCGGAATACTTCGAAATGTCCGTTCGGTTGGCAGAAGCTATGAAACGATATGGGCTGAATACAAATCACA
GAATCGTCGTATGCAGTGAAAACTCTCTTCAATTCTTTATGCCGGTGTTGGGCGCGTTATTTATCGGAGT
TGCAGTTGCGCCCGCGAACGACATTTATAATGAACGTGAATTGCTCAACAGTATGAACATTTCGCAGCCT
ACCGTAGTGTTTGTTTCCAAAAAGGGGTTGCAAAAAATTTTGAACGTGCAAAAAAAATTACCAATAATCC
AGAAAATTATTATCATGGATTCTAAAACGGATTACCAGGGATTTCAGTCGATGTACACGTTCGTCACATC
TCATCTACCTCCCGGTTTTAATGAATACGATTTTGTACCAGAGTCCTTTGATCGTGACAAAACAATTGCA
CTGATAATGAATTCCTCTGGATCTACTGGGTTACCTAAGGGTGTGGCCCTTCCGCATAGAACTGCCTGCG
TCAGATTCTCGCATGCCAGAGATCCTATTTTTGGCAATCAAATCATTCCGGATACTGCGATTTTAAGTGT
TGTTCCATTCCATCACGGTTTTGGAATGTTTACTACACTCGGATATTTGATATGTGGATTTCGAGTCGTC
TTAATGTATAGATTTGAAGAAGAGCTGTTTTTACGATCCCTTCAGGATTACAAAATTCAAAGTGCGTTGC
TAGTACCAACCCTATTTTCATTCTTCGCCAAAAGCACTCTGATTGACAAATACGATTTATCTAATTTACA
CGAAATTGCTTCTGGGGGCGCACCTCTTTCGAAAGAAGTCGGGGAAGCGGTTGCAAAACGCTTCCATCTT
CCAGGGATACGACAAGGATATGGGCTCACTGAGACTACATCAGCTATTCTGATTACACCCGAGGGGGATG
ATAAACCGGGCGCGGTCGGTAAAGTTGTTCCATTTTTTGAAGCGAAGGTTGTGGATCTGGATACCGGGAA
AACGCTGGGCGTTAATCAGAGAGGCGAATTATGTGTCAGAGGACCTATGATTATGTCCGGTTATGTAAAC
AATCCGGAAGCGACCAACGCCTTGATTGACAAGGATGGATGGCTACATTCTGGAGACATAGCTTACTGGG
ACGAAGACGAACACTTCTTCATAGTTGACCGCTTGAAGTCTTTAATTAAATACAAAGGATATCAGGTGGC
CCCCGCTGAATTGGAATCGATATTGTTACAACACCCCAACATCTTCGACGCGGGCGTGGCAGGTCTTCCC
GACGATGACGCCGGTGAACTTCCCGCCGCCGTTGTTGTTTTGGAGCACGGAAAGACGATGACGGAAAAAG
AGATCGTGGATTACGTGGCCAGTCAAGTAACAACCGCGAAAAAGTTGCGCGGAGGAGTTGTGTTTGTGGA
CGAAGTACCGAAAGGTCTTACCGGAAAACTCGACGCAAGAAAAATCAGAGAGATCCTCATAAAGGCCAAG
AAGGGCGGAAAGTCCAAATTGTAACCGCACACCTTACTGGTGTGCGG
