>Addgene plasmid #71419 | AEB-Theo27 pUC19 | addgene partial sequence | sequence record 131962 | M13pUC-Fwd 5'-CCCAGTCACGACGTTGTAAAACG-3'
CCGAGCTGTTGACAATTAATCATCGGCTCGTATAATGTGTGGGACGCTACTCATCTTTTAGGTGATACCA
GCATCGTCTTGATGCCCTTGGCAGCACCAGCTGCTAGGCCGTTCAAGATGGAAGACGCCAAAAACATAAA
GAAAGGCCCGGCGCCATTCTATCCTCTAGAGGATGGAACCGCTGGAGAGCAACTGCATAAGGCTATGAAG
AGATACGCCCTGGTTCCTGGAACAATTGCTTTTACAGATGCACATATCGAGGTGAACATCACGTACGCGG
AATACTTCGAAATGTCCGTTCGGTTGGCAGAAGCTATGAAACGATATGGGCTGAATACAAATCACAGAAT
CGTCGTATGCAGTGAAAACTCTCTTCAATTCTTTATGCCGGTGTTGGGCGCGTTATTTATCGGAGTTGCA
GTTGCGCCCGCGAACGACATTTATAATGAACGTGAATTGCTCAACAGTATGAACATTTCGCAGCCTACCG
TAGTGTTTGTTTCCAAAAAGGGGTTGCAAAAAATTTTGAACGTGCAAAAAAAATTACCAATAATCCAGAA
AATTATTATCATGGATTCTAAAACGGATTACCAGGGATTTCAGTCGATGTACACGTTCGTCACATCTCAT
CTACCTCCCGGTTTTAATGAATACGATTTTGTACCAGAGTCCTTTGATCGTGACAAAACAATTGCACTGA
TAATGAATTCCTCTGGATCTACTGGGTTACCTAAGGGTGTGGCCCTTCCGCATAGAACTGCCTGCGTCAG
ATTCTCGCATGCCAGAGATCCTATTTTTGGCAATCAAATCATTCCGGATACTGCGATTTTAAGTGTTGTT
CCATTCCATCACGGTTTTGGAATGTTTACTACACTCGGATATTTGAT
