>Addgene plasmid #71419 | AEB-Theo27 pUC19 | addgene partial sequence | sequence record 131963 | M13pUC-Rev 5'-AGCGGATAACAATTTCACACAGG-3'
CTGCAGCCGCACACCAGTAAGGTGTGCGGTTACAATTTGGACTTTCCGCCCTTCTTGGCCTTTATGAGGA
TCTCTCTGATTTTTCTTGCGTCGAGTTTTCCGGTAAGACCTTTCGGTACTTCGTCCACAAACACAACTCC
TCCGCGCAACTTTTTCGCGGTTGTTACTTGACTGGCGACGTAATCCACGATCTCTTTTTCCGTCATCGTC
TTTCCGTGCTCCAAAACAACAACGGCGGCGGGAAGTTCACCGGCGTCATCGTCGGGAAGACCTGCCACGC
CCGCGTCGAAGATGTTGGGGTGTTGTAACAATATCGATTCCAATTCAGCGGGGGCCACCTGATATCCTTT
GTATTTAATTAAAGACTTCAAGCGGTCAACTATGAAGAAGTGTTCGTCTTCGTCCCAGTAAGCTATGTCT
CCAGAATGTAGCCATCCATCCTTGTCAATCAAGGCGTTGGTCGCTTCCGGATTGTTTACATAACCGGACA
TAATCATAGGTCCTCTGACACATAATTCGCCTCTCTGATTAACGCCCAGCGTTTTCCCGGTATCCAGATC
CACAACCTTCGCTTCAAAAAATGGAACAACTTTACCGACCGCGCCCGGTTTATCATCCCCCTCGGGTGTA
ATCAGAATAGCTGATGTAGTCTCAGTGAGCCCATATCCTTGTCGTATCCCTGGAAGATGGAAGCGTTTTG
CAACCGCTTCCCCGACTTCTTTCGAAAGAGGTGCGCCCCCAGAAGCAATTTCGTGTAAATTAGATAAATC
GTATTTGTCAATCAGAGTGCTTTTGGCGAAGAATGAAAATAGGGTTGGTACTAGCAACGCACTTTGAATT
